>Addgene plasmid #201218 | pCDNA3.1-ADGRL3-Flag | addgene full sequence | sequence record 392574 | Addgene NGS Result
CTGCAGATATCCAGCACAGTGGCGGCCGCTCGAGTCTAGAGGGCCCGTTTAAACCCGCTGATCAGCCTCG
ACTGTGCCTTCTAGTTGCCAGCCATCTGTTGTTTGCCCCTCCCCCGTGCCTTCCTTGACCCTGGAAGGTG
CCACTCCCACTGTCCTTTCCTAATAAAATGAGGAAATTGCATCGCATTGTCTGAGTAGGTGTCATTCTAT
TCTGGGGGGTGGGGTGGGGCAGGACAGCAAGGGGGAGGATTGGGAAGACAATAGCAGGCATGCTGGGGAT
GCGGTGGGCTCTATGGCTTCTGAGGCGGAAAGAACCAGCTGGGGCTCTAGGGGGTATCCCC
[124 nt withheld, positions 342-465]
C
[91 nt withheld, positions 467-557]
A
[49 nt withheld, positions 559-607]
CCTTTGACGTTGGAGTCCACGTTCTTT
[37 nt withheld, positions 635-671]
ACCCTATCTCGGTCTATTCTTTTGATTTATAAGGGATTTTGCCGATTTCGGCCTATTGGTTAAAAAATGA
GCTGATTTAACAAAAATTTAACGCGAATTAATTCTGTGGAATGTGTGTCAGTTAGGGTGTGGAAAGTCCC
CAGGCTCCCCAGCAGGCAGAAGTATGCAAAGCATGCATCTCAATTAGTCAGCAACCAGGTGTGGAAAGTC
CCCAGGCTCCCCAGCAGGCAGAAGTATGCAAAGCATGCATCTCAATTAGTCAGCAACCATAGTCCCGCCC
CTAACTCCGCCCATCCCGCCCCTAACTCCGCCCAGTTCCGCCCATTCTCCGCCCCATGGCTGACTAATTT
TTTTTATTTATGCAGAGGCCGAGGCCGCCTCTGCCTCTGAGCTATTCCAGAAGTAGTGAGGAGGCTTTTT
TGGAGGCCTAGGCTTTTGCAAAAAGCTCCCGGGAGCTTGTATATCCATTTTCGGATCTGATCAAGAGACA
GGATGAGGATCGTTTCGCATGATTGAACAAGATGGATTGCACGCAGGTTCTCCGGCCGCTTGGGTGGAGA
GGCTATTCGGCTATGACTGGGCACAACAGACAATCGGCTGCTCTGATGCCGCCGTGTTCCGGCTGTCAGC
GCAGGGGCGCCCGGTTCTTTTTGTCAAGACCGACCTGTCCGGTGCCCTGAATGAACTGCAGGACGAGGCA
GCGCGGCTATCGTGGCTGGCCACGACGGGCGTTCCTTGCGCAGCTGTGCTCGACGTTGTCACTGAAGCGG
GAAGGGACTGGCTGCTATTGGGCGAAGTGCCGGGGCAGGATCTCCTGTCATCTCACCTTGCTCCTGCCGA
GAAAGTATCCATCATGGCTGATGCAATGCGGCGGCTGCATACGCTTGATCCGGCTACCTGCCCATTCGAC
CACCAAGCGAAACATCGCATCGAGCGAGCACGTACTCGGATGGAAGCCGGTCTTGTCGATCAGGATGATC
TGGACGAAGAGCATCAGGGGCTCGCGCCAGCCGAACTGTTCGCCAGGCTCAAGGCGCGCATGCCCGACGG
CGAGGATCTCGTCGTGACCCATGGCGATGCCTGCTTGCCGAATATCATGGTGGAAAATGGCCGCTTTTCT
GGATTCATCGACTGTGGCCGGCTGGGTGTGGCGGACCGCTATCAGGACATAGCGTTGGCTACCCGTGATA
TTGCTGAAGAGCTTGGCGGCGAATGGGCTGACCGCTTCCTCGTGCTTTACGGTATCGCCGCTCCCGATTC
GCAGCGCATCGCCTTCTATCGCCTTCTTGACGAGTTCTTCTGAGCGGGACTCTGGGGTTCGAAATGACCG
ACCAAGCGACGCCCAACCTGCCATCACGAGATTTCGATTCCACCGCCGCCTTCTATGAAAGGTTGGGCTT
CGGAATCGTTTTCCGGGACGCCGGCTGGATGATCCTCCAGCGCGGGGATCTCATGCTGGAGTTCTTCGCC
CACCCCAACTTGTTTATTGCAGCTTATAATGGTTACAAATAAAGCAATAGCATCACAAATTTCACAAATA
AAGCATTTTTTTCACTGCATTCTAGTTGTGGTTTGTCCAAACTCATCAATGTATCTTATCATGTCTGTAT
ACCGTCGACCTCTAGCTAGAGCTTGGCGTAATCATGGTCATAGCTGTTTCCTGTGTGAAATTGTTATCCG
CTCACAATTCCACACAACATACGAGCCGGAAGCATAAAGTGTAAAGCCTGGGGTGCCTAATGAGTGAGCT
AACTCACATTAATTGCGTTGCGCTCACTGCCCGCTTTCCAGTCGGGAAACCTGTCGTGCCAGCTGCATTA
ATGAATCGGCCAACGCGCGGGGAGAGGCGGTTTGCGTATTGGGCGCTCTTCCGCTTCCTCGCTCACTGAC
TCGCTGCGCTCGGTCGTTCGGCTGCGGCGAGCGGTATCAGCTCACTCAAAGGCGGTAATACGGTTATCCA
CAGAATCAGGGGATAACGCAGGAAAGAACATGTGAGCAAAAGGCCAGCAAAAGGCCAGGAACCGTAAAAA
GGCCGCGTTGCTGGCGTTTTTCCATAGGCTCCGCCCCCCTGACGAGCATCACAAAAATCGACGCTCAAGT
CAGAGGTGGCGAAACCCGACAGGACTATAAAGATACCAGGCGTTTCCCCCTGGAAGCTCCCTCGTGCGCT
CTCCTGTTCCGACCCTGCCGCTTACCGGATACCTGTCCGCCTTTCTCCCTTCGGGAAGCGTGGCGCTTTC
TCATAGCTCACGCTGTAGGTATCTCAGTTCGGTGTAGGTCGTTCGCTCCAAGCTGGGCTGTGTGCACGAA
CCCCCCGTTCAGCCCGACCGCTGCGCCTTATCCGGTAACTATCGTCTTGAGTCCAACCCGGTAAGACACG
ACTTATCGCCACTGGCAGCAGCCACTGGTAACAGGATTAGCAGAGCGAGGTATGTAGGCGGTGCTACAGA
GTTCTTGAAGTGGTGGCCTAACTACGGCTACACTAGAAGAACAGTATTTGGTATCTGCGCTCTGCTGAAG
CCAGTTACCTTCGGAAAAAGAGTTGGTAGCTCTTGATCCGGCAAACAAACCACCGCTGGTAGCGGTGGTT
TTTTTGTTTGCAAGCAGCAGATTACGCGCAGAAAAAAAGGATCTCAAGAAGATCCTTTGATCTTTTCTAC
GGGGTCTGACGCTCAGTGGAACGAAAACTCACGTTAAGGGATTTTGGTCATGAGATTATCAAAAAGGATC
TTCACCTAGATCCTTTTAAATTAAAAATGAAGTTTTAAATCAATCTAAAGTATATATGAGTAAACTTGGT
CTGACAGTTACCAATGCTTAATCAGTGAGGCACCTATCTCAGCGATCTGTCTATTTCGTTCATCCATAGT
TGCCTGACTCCCCGTCGTGTAGATAACTACGATACGGGAGGGCTTACCATCTGGCCCCAGTGCTGCAATG
ATACCGCGAGACCCACGCTCACCGGCTCCAGATTTATCAGCAATAAACCAGCCAGCCGGAAGGGCCGAGC
GCAGAAGTGGTCCTGCAACTTTATCCGCCTCCATCCAGTCTATTAATTGTTGCCGGGAAGCTAGAGTAAG
TAGTTCGCCAGTTAATAGTTTGCGCAACGTTGTTGCCATTGCTACAGGCATCGTGGTGTCACGCTCGTCG
TTTGGTATGGCTTCATTCAGCTCCGGTTCCCAACGATCAAGGCGAGTTACATGATCCCCCATGTTGTGCA
AAAAAGCGGTTAGCTCCTTCGGTCCTCCGATCGTTGTCAGAAGTAAGTTGGCCGCAGTGTTATCACTCAT
GGTTATGGCAGCACTGCATAATTCTCTTACTGTCATGCCATCCGTAAGATGCTTTTCTGTGACTGGTGAG
TACTCAACCAAGTCATTCTGAGAATAGTGTATGCGGCGACCGAGTTGCTCTTGCCCGGCGTCAATACGGG
ATAATACCGCGCCACATAGCAGAACTTTAAAAGTGCTCATCATTGGAAAACGTTCTTCGGGGCGAAAACT
CTCAAGGATCTTACCGCTGTTGAGATCCAGTTCGATGTAACCCACTCGTGCACCCAACTGATCTTCAGCA
TCTTTTACTTTCACCAGCGTTTCTGGGTGAGCAAAAACAGGAAGGCAAAATGCCGCAAAAAAGGGAATAA
GGGCGACACGGAAATGTTGAATACTCATACTCTTCCTTTTTCAATATTATTGAAGCATTTATCAGGGTTA
TTGTCTCATGAGCGGATACATATTTGAATGTATTTAGAAAAATAAACAAATAGGGGTTCCGCGCACATTT
CCCCGAAAAGTGCCACCTGACGTCGACGGATCGGGAGATCTCCCGATCCCCTATGGTGCACTCTCAGTAC
AATCTGCTCTGATGCCGCATAGTTAAGCCAGTATCTGCTCCCTGCTTGTGTGTTGGAGGTCGCTGAGTAG
TGCGCGAGCAAAATTTAAGCTACAACAAGGCAAGGCTTGACCGACAATTGCATGAAGAATCTGCTTAGGG
TTAGGCGTTTTGCGCTGCTTCGCGATGTACGGGCCAGATATACGCGTTGACATTGATTATTGACTAGTTA
TTAATAGTAATCAATTACGGGGTCATTAGTTCATAGCCCATATATGGAGTTCCGCGTTACATAACTTACG
GTAAATGGCCCGCCTGGCTGACCGCCCAACGACCCCCGCCCATTGACGTCAATAATGACGTATGTTCCCA
TAGTAACGCCAATAGGGACTTTCCATTGACGTCAATGGGTGGAGTATTTACGGTAAACTGCCCACTTGGC
AGTACATCAAGTGTATCATATGCCAAGTACGCCCCCTATTGACGTCAATGACGGTAAATGGCCCGCCTGG
CATTATGCCCAGTACATGACCTTATGGGACTTTCCTACTTGGCAGTACATCTACGTATTAGTCATCGCTA
TTACCATGGTGATGCGGTTTTGGCAGTACATCAATGGGCGTGGATAGCGGTTTGACTCACGGGGATTTCC
AAGTCTCCACCCCATTGACGTCAATGGGAGTTTGTTTTGGCACCAAAATCAACGGGACTTTCCAAAATGT
CGTAACAACTCCGCCCCATTGACGCAAATGGGCGGTAGGCGTGTACGGTGGGAGGTCTATATAAGCAGAG
CTCTCTGGCTAACTAGAGAACCCACTGCTTACTGGCTTATCGAAATTAATACGACTCACTATAGGGAGAC
CCAAGCTGGCTAGCGTTTAAACTTAGCCATGTGGCCACCACAGCTACTCATCCTCACGATGCTTTTAGCA
CCTGTAGTTCATGGTGGCAAGCACAATGAGAGACATCCAGCCCTCGCTGCTCCACTGCGACACGCTGAGC
GCAGCCCAGGAGGCGCTCTCCCTCCCAGACATCTCCTTCAGCAGCCAGCGGCAGAGCGCTCAACGGCTCA
TCGAGGACAGGGGCCACGCGGAGCTGCCAGAGGAGTCCGTGGACCAGGTGCCCCAGGAGCACAGATTGCA
GCCCAAGCTTTCAGCCGCGCCCCAATTCCCATGGCAGTGGTCCGCAGAGAGCTCTCCTGTGAGAGCTACC
CCATTGAGCTCCGTTGTCCGGGCACAGACGTCATCATGATCGAGAGCGCCAACTACGGGAGGACCGATGA
CAAGATCTGTGACTCGGACCCTGCTCAGATGGAGAACATTCGGTGTTATCTGCCAGATGCCTATAAGATT
ATGTCTCAAAGATGCAATAACAGAACCCAGTGTGCAGTGGTGGCAGGTCCTGATGTATTTCCAGACCCAT
GTCCGGGAACATATAAATACCTTGAAGTGCAGTATGAATGTGTCCCTTATAAAGTGGAACAAAAAGTTTT
TCTTTGTCCTGGACTGCTAAAAGGAGTGTACCAGAGTGAACACTTGTTTGAATCTGACCACCAATCTGGG
GCATGGTGCAAGGACCCTCTACAGGCTTCTGACAAGATTTACTATATGCCCTGGACTCCCTACAGAACTG
ACACCCTGACAGAGTATTCGTCCAAAGATGACTTCATTGCTGGAAGGCCAACAACTACCTACAAGCTCCC
TCACAGAGTGGATGGCACTGGATTTGTAGTATACGATGGTGCCCTCTTCTTCAACAAGGAGCGGACAAGG
AACATTGTAAAGTTTGATTTGAGGACTAGGATAAAGAGTGGAGAGGCAATCATAGCAAATGCTAATTACC
ATGACACCTCCCCATACCGATGGGGTGGCAAGTCCGACATAGACTTGGCAGTGGATGAAAATGGATTATG
GGTAATCTATGCAACAGAACAGAACAATGGCAAGATTGTCATTAGCCAGTTGAACCCTTACACCCTACGG
ATTGAGGGGACATGGGACACTGCCTATGATAAAAGGTCAGCTTCCAATGCATTCATGATTTGTGGGATTC
TGTATGTGGTCAAATCTGTATATGAGGATGATGACAACGAGGCCACCGGTAATAAGATTGACTACATTTA
CAACACTGACCAAAGCAAGGATAGCTTGGTGGATGTACCCTTTCCCAACTCTTACCAGTACATAGCAGCT
GTGGATTACAATCCCAGGGACAATCTGCTCTATGTGTGGAATAACTACCACGTTGTGAAATACTCTTTGG
ACTTCGGGCCTCTGGATAGTAGATCAGGGCCGGTACATCATGGACAAGTCTCCTACATCTCTCCACCAAT
TCACCTCGACTCTGAACTAGAAAGGCCCCCTGTCAGAGGGATTTCTACCACAGGATCCCTGGGTATGGGA
AGCACGACCACCAGCACCACCCTCCGGACCACAACCTGGAACATAGGCAGGAGTACCACCGCATCCTTGC
CGGGCAGAAGAAACCGCAGTACCAGCACGCCATCCCCCGCGGTAGAGGTGCTGGATGACGTCACCACACA
CCTGCCCTCGGCAGCCTCCCAAATCCCAGCTATGGAAGAGAGCTGCGAGGCTGTGGAAGCCCGAGAAATC
ATGTGGTTTAAGACCAGACAGGGGCAGGTAGCAAAGCAGCCATGCCCAGCAGGAACCATAGGTGTATCAA
CTTACCTATGTCTTGCTCCTGATGGAATATGGGACCCCCAAGGACCAGATCTCAGCAACTGCTCTTCTCC
TTGGGTCAATCACATAACACAGAAGCTGAAATCCGGAGAAACAGCTGCCAATATTGCCAGAGAGCTAGCA
GAACAGACAAGAAATCACTTGAACGCTGGGGACATCACCTACTCTGTCCGTGCCATGGACCAGCTGGTTG
GCCTCTTGGATGTCCAGCTCAGGAATTTGACACCAGGGGGAAAAGACAGCGCAGCCCGCAGCTTGAACAA
GCTTCAGAAAAGAGAGCGCTCTTGCAGAGCCTATGTCCAGGCGATGGTGGAGACAGTTAACAACCTCCTT
CAGCCACAAGCTTTGAATGCCTGGAGAGACCTGACGACAAGTGATCAACTGCGTGCGGCCACCATGTTGC
TTGACACTGTGGAGGAGAGCGCTTTCGTGTTAGCTGATAACCTTTTGAAGACCGACATTGTCAGGGAGAA
TACAGACAATATTCAGTTAGAAGTTGCAAGACTGAGCACGGAAGGAAACCTAGAAGATCTAAAATTCCCA
GAGAACATGGGCCACGGAAGTACCATCCAGCTCTCAGCAAACACATTAAAGCAAAATGGCCGGAATGGAG
AGATTAGAGTGGCTTTTGTCCTGTATAATAACCTGGGTCCTTATTTGTCTACGGAGAATGCCAGTATGAA
GTTGGGCACAGAAGCTATGTCCACAAATCACTCGGTTATCGTCAATTCCCCTGTTATTACAGCAGCAATA
AATAAGGAATTCAGTAATAAAGTGTATTTGGCTGATCCTGTGGTATTTACTGTTAAACACATCAAGCAGT
CAGAAGAAAATTTCAACCCTAACTGTTCATTTTGGAGCTATTCCAAGCGCACAATGACAGGTTATTGGTC
AACACAAGGCTGTCGACTCCTGACAACCAACAAGACACATACTACATGCTCCTGTAACCACCTCACCAAC
TTTGCAGTATTGATGGCACATGTGGAAGTTAAGCACAGCGATGCAGTCCACGATCTTCTTCTGGATGTGA
TCACGTGGGTTGGCATCTTGCTGTCCCTTGTCTGTCTCCTGATTTGCATCTTCACATTCTGCTTCTTCCG
GGGACTCCAGAGTGACCGCAACACCATTCACAAGAACCTCTGCATCAGCCTGTTCGTGGCAGAACTGCTC
TTCCTGATTGGAATCAACAGAACCGACCAACCAATTGCCTGTGCAGTGTTCGCGGCTCTTTTGCATTTCT
TCTTCTTGGCGGCCTTCACCTGGATGTTTCTAGAAGGGGTGCAGCTGTATATCATGCTGGTGGAGGTCTT
TGAGAGCGAGCATTCCCGTAGGAAGTACTTTTATCTGGTCGGCTATGGGATGCCCGCGCTCATCGTGGCC
GTTTCTGCGGCCGTCGACTACAGGAGCTACGGAACAGACAAAGTATGTTGGCTTCGCCTTGACACCTACT
TCATTTGGAGTTTTATAGGACCGGCGACCTTGATAATTATGCTGAATGTCATCTTCCTTGGGATTGCTTT
ATACAAAATGTTTCACCATACTGCCATACTGAAACCTGAATCAGGCTGTCTTGACAATATCAACTATGAG
GATAACAGACCCTTCATCAAGTCATGGGTTATAGGTGCAATAGCTCTGCTCTGCCTGTTAGGATTGACCT
GGGCCTTTGGACTCATGTATATTAATGAAAGCACAGTCATCATGGCGTATCTCTTCACCATTTTCAATTC
TCTACAGGGAATGTTTATATTCATTTTCCACTGTGTTCTACAGAAGAAGGTACGGAAAGAGTATGGGAAA
TGCCTCCGCACGCATTGCTGTAGTGGGAAAAGCACGGAGAGTTCGATTGGCTCAGGGAAAACATCTGGTT
CTCGAACTCCAGGACGGTACTCCACAGGCTCGCAGAGCCGGATTCGGAGAATGTGGAATGACACTGTCCG
AAAGCAGTCAGAGTCGTCCTTCATCACCGGAGACATAAACAGCTCAGCATCGCTCAACAGAGAGCCCTAC
AGAGAGACAAAGGGGCTTCTGAACAATGCCAGGGATACAAGTGTCATGGATACTCTACCACTGAATGGTA
ACCATGGCAACAGTTACAGCATTGCTGGCGGCGAATACCTGAGCAACTGTGTGCAAATTATAGACCGTGG
CTATAACCACAACGAGACCGCCCTAGAGAAAAAGATCCTAAAGGAACTCACTTCCAACTATATCCCTTCA
TACCTGAACAACCACGAGCGCTCCAGCGAACAGAACCGGAATATGATGAACAAACTGGTGAACAACTTAG
GCAGCGGGAGTGAAGATGACGCCATCGTCCTGGATGACGCCGCGTCCTTTAACCACGAGGAGAGTCTGGG
CCTGGAACTCATTCACGAGGAATCCGATGCTCCCTTGCTGCCCCCGAGGGTTTACTCCACGGATAACCAC
CAGCCACACCATTACAGCAGGAGGCGGTTCCCCCAGGACCACAGCGAGAGCTTCTTCCCTCTGCTAACCG
ACGAGCACACAGAAGACCTGCAGTCACCGCACAGGGACTCTCTGTACACCAGCATGCCAGCCCTGGCCGG
CGTGCCCGCTGCAGACAGTGTGACCACCAGCACCCAGACCGAAGCCGCAGCGGCCAAGGGTGGTGACGCC
GAAGATGTTTACTACAAAAGCATGCCAAACCTGGGCTCCAGAAACCACGTGCACCCGCTGCACGCCTACT
ACCAGCTGGGGCGCGGCAGCAGCGACGGATTCATAGTTCCTCCTAACAAAGATGGGGCCTCTCCGGAGGG
GACTTCCAAAGGACCCGCGCACTTGGTCACTAGTCTAGATTACAAGGATGACGACGATAAGTAA
Features (pLannotate 1.2.2; 21 found; start..end, strand, type, name):
     72..296     +  polyA_signal   bGH poly(A) signal: bovine growth hormone polyadenylation signal
    300..321     +  promoter       SV40 promoter (fragment): SV40 enhancer and early promoter
    342..770     +  rep_origin     f1 ori (sequence partly withheld): f1 bacteriophage origin of replication; arrow indicates direction of (+) strand synthesis
    784..1113    +  promoter       SV40 promoter: SV40 enhancer and early promoter
   1180..1971    +  CDS            neo: KKA2_KLEPN - Also known as kan, nptII. Experimental evidence at protein level: Swiss-Prot protein existence level 1. Resistance to kanamycin, neomycin, paromomycin, ribostamycin, butirosin and gentamicin B. From Klebsiella pneumoniae.
   1995..2153    +  CDS            ble (fragment): BLE_KLEPN - Experimental evidence at protein level: Swiss-Prot protein existence level 1. Binding protein with a strong affinity to the bleomycin family of antibiotics. Binds to CL990; an antimitotic-antibiotic compound. From Klebsiella pneumoniae.
   2148..2269    +  polyA_signal   SV40 poly(A) signal: SV40 polyadenylation signal
   2342..2358    -  protein_bind   lac operator: The lac repressor binds to the lac operator to inhibit transcription in E. coli. This inhibition can be relieved by adding lactose or isopropyl-β-D-thiogalactopyranoside (IPTG). lac repressor encoded by lacI
   2366..2396    -  promoter       lac promoter: promoter for the E. coli lac operon
   2411..2432    -  protein_bind   CAP binding site: CAP binding activates transcription in the presence of cAMP. E. coli catabolite activator protein
   2445..2537    -  CDS            lacI (fragment): lac repressor; lacI; The lac repressor binds to the lac operator to inhibit transcription in E. coli. This inhibition can be relieved by adding lactose or isopropyl-β-D-thiogalactopyranoside (IPTG).
   2720..3308    -  rep_origin     ori: high-copy-number ColE1/pMB1/pBR322/pUC origin of replication
   3479..4339    -  CDS            AmpR: β-lactamase; bla; confers resistance to ampicillin, carbenicillin, and related antibiotics
   4340..4444    -  promoter       AmpR promoter: bla
   4503..4555    -  misc_feature   bom (fragment): basis of mobility region from pBR322
   4710..5089    +  enhancer       CMV enhancer: human cytomegalovirus immediate early enhancer
   5090..5293    +  promoter       CMV promoter: human cytomegalovirus (CMV) immediate early promoter
   5289..5322    +  LTR            5' LTR (truncated) (fragment): truncated 5' long terminal repeat (LTR) from HIV-1
   5338..5356    +  promoter       T7 promoter: promoter for bacteriophage T7 RNA polymerase
   5390..10018   +  CDS            Adgrl3: AGRL3_MOUSE - Also known as Kiaa0768 From Mus musculus (Mouse).
  10018..10042   +  CDS            3xFLAG (fragment): three tandem FLAG® epitope tags
