[The description below was written by a language model from this plasmid's Addgene catalogue record and pLannotate feature annotations shown in this document.]
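Description:
pCDNA3.1-ADGRL3-Flag is a mammalian expression plasmid of about 10 kb built on the pCDNA3.1 backbone and carrying the mouse adhesion G protein-coupled receptor ADGRL3 (also known as latrophilin-3 or Lphn3). It is propagated in E. coli through a high-copy ColE1/pUC-type origin and selected with ampicillin via the β-lactamase gene. An f1 origin is also present. For selection in mammalian cells, the backbone provides a neomycin/kanamycin phosphotransferase cassette driven by the SV40 enhancer/early promoter and terminated by an SV40 polyadenylation signal, which allows G418 selection of stable transfectants. The short ble, lacI, bom, 5' LTR and extra SV40 promoter fragments called in the automated annotation appear to be backbone remnants or partial sequence matches rather than functional elements.

The expression cassette places the ADGRL3 coding sequence, preceded by a Kozak context, downstream of the human cytomegalovirus immediate-early enhancer and promoter. A T7 promoter lies between the CMV promoter and the insert, which could support in vitro transcription. The open reading frame is fused at its C terminus to a Flag epitope. The annotation detects this as a short fragment matching 3xFLAG, consistent with a single Flag tag. Transcripts are terminated by the bovine growth hormone polyadenylation signal. The insert was introduced by Gibson assembly.

The construct provides constitutive expression of full-length, C-terminally tagged ADGRL3 in transfected mammalian cells, with the Flag tag allowing antibody-based detection or purification. The associated publication concerns the relationship between autoproteolytic cleavage and tethered agonist-dependent activation of this receptor, so the plasmid likely served in functional studies of ADGRL3 signalling.
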