Addgene plasmid #201218: pCDNA3.1-ADGRL3-Flag
Purpose: pCDNA3.1 with kozak (GCC), ADGRL3 and C-terminal Flag
Depositing lab: Jonathan Javitch. Depositing organization: Columbia University. Publication: Disentangling autoproteolytic cleavage from tethered agonist-dependent activation of the adhesion receptor ADGRL3. Perry-Hauser NA, VanDyck MW, Lee KH, Shi L, Javitch JA. J Biol Chem. 2022 Dec;298(12):102594. doi: 10.1016/j.jbc.2022.102594. Epub 2022 Oct 14. PubMed 36244455.
Backbone
  Vector backbone: pCDNA3.1
  Backbone size w/o insert (bp): 5428
  Total vector size (bp): 10042
  Vector type: Mammalian Expression
Growth in bacteria
  Bacterial resistance: Ampicillin, 100 μg/mL
  Growth temperature: 30°C
  Growth strain: NEB Stable
  Copy number: High Copy
Gene/Insert
  Gene/Insert name: ADGRL3 (alt names: Lphn3; Latrophilin-3)
  Species: M. musculus (mouse)
  Entrez Gene: Adgrl3 (a.k.a. 5430402I23Rik, CIRL-3, D130075K09Rik, Gm1379, LEC3, Lphn3, mKIAA0768)
  Promoter: CMV
  Tag / fusion protein: Flag (C terminal on insert)
  Cloning method: Gibson Cloning
  Sequencing primers: 5′ CGCAAATGGGCGGTAGGCGTG; 3′ TAGAAGGCACAGTCGAGG
Terms and licenses: Academic/Nonprofit Terms; Industry Terms: Not Available to Industry
How to cite: pCDNA3.1-ADGRL3-Flag was a gift from Jonathan Javitch (Addgene plasmid # 201218 ; http://n2t.net/addgene:201218 ; RRID:Addgene_201218)
